>Addgene plasmid #78520 | pCLBW cox8 EGFP mCherry | addgene full sequence | sequence record 399652 | Addgene NGS Result
GCGGGGGGGGGGGGGGGGSGCGCGCCGGGGGGGGGGGGGGGGGGGGGGGGGGGGGGGGGGGSGRGGSGGR
GRGGKGCGGCGGCAGCCAATCAGAGCGGCGCGCTCCGAAAGTTTCCTTTTATGGCGAGGCGGCGGCGGCG
GCGGCCCTATAAAAAGCGAAGCGCGCGGCGGGCGGGAGTCGCTGCGCGCTGCCTTCGCCCCGTGCCCCGC
TCCGCCGCCGCCTCGCGCCGCCCGCCCCGGCTCTGACTGACCGCGTTACTCCCACAGGTGAGCGGGCGGG
ACGGCCCTTCTCCTCCGGGCTGTAATTAGCGCTTGGTTTAATGACGGCTTGTTTCTTTTCTGTGGCTGCG
TGAAAGCCTTGAGGGGCTCCGGGAGGGCCCTTTGTGCGGGGGGAGCGGCTCGGGGGGTGCGTGCGTGTGT
GTGTGCGTGGGGAGCGCCGCGTGCGGCTCCGCGCTGCCCGGCGGCTGTGAGCGCTGCGGGCGCGGCGCGG
GGCTTTGTGCGCTCCGCAGTGTGCGCGAGGGGAGCGCGGCCGGGGGCGGTGCCCCGCGGTGCGGGGGGGG
CTGCGAGGGGAACAAAGGCTGCGTGCGGGGTGTGTGCGTGGGGGGGTGAGCAGGGGGTGTGGGCGCGTCG
GTCGGGCTGCAACCCCCCCTGCACCCCCCTCCCCGAGTTGCTGAGCACGGCCCGGCTTCGGGTGCGGGGC
TCCGTACGGGGCGTGGCGCGGGGCTCGCCGTGCCGGGCGGGGGGTGGCGGCAGGTGGGGGTGCCGGGCGG
GGCGGGGCCGCCYCGGGCCGGGGRGGGCTCGGGGGRGGGGCGCGGCGGCCCCCGGAGCGCCGGCGGCTGT
CGAGGCGCGGCGAGCCGCAGCCATTGCCTTTTATGGTAATCGTGCGAGAGGGCGCAGGGACTTCCTTTGT
CCCAAATCTGTGCGGAGCCGAAATCTGGGAGGCGCCGCCGCACCCCCTCTAGCGGGCGCGGGGCGAAGCG
GTGCGGCGCCGGCAGGAAGGAAATGGGCGGGGAGGGCCTTCGTGCGTCGCCGCGCCGCCGTCCCCTTCTC
CCTCTCCAGCCTCGGGGCTGTCCGCGGGGGGACGGCTGCCTTCGGGGGGGACGGGGCAGGGCGGGGTTCG
GCTTCTGGCGTGTGACCGGCGGCTCTAGAGCCTCTGCTAACCATGTTCATGCCTTCTTCTTTTTCCTACA
GCTCCTGGGCAACGTGCTGGTTATTGTGCTGTCTCATCATTTTGGCAAAGAATTGATTTGATACCGCGGG
CCCGGGATCCCTCGAATCACAAGTTTGTACAAAAAAGCAGGCTGACACCATGTCCGTCCTGACGCCGCTG
CTGCTGCGGGGCTTGACAGGCTCGGCCCGGCGGCTCCCAGTGCCGCGCGCCAAGATCCATTCGTTGGGGG
ATCCGGTGAGCAAGGGCGAGGAGCTGTTCACCGGGGTGGTGCCCATCCTGGTCGAGCTGGACGGCGACGT
AAACGGCCACAAGTTCAGCGTGTCCGGCGAGGGCGAGGGCGATGCCACCTACGGCAAGCTGACCCTGAAG
TTCATCTGCACCACCGGCAAGCTGCCCGTGCCCTGGCCCACCCTCGTGACCACCCTGACCTACGGCGTGC
AGTGCTTCAGCCGCTACCCCGACCACATGAAGCAGCACGACTTCTTCAAGTCCGCCATGCCCGAAGGCTA
CGTCCAGGAGCGCACCATCTTCTTCAAGGACGACGGCAACTACAAGACCCGCGCCGAGGTGAAGTTCGAG
GGCGACACCCTGGTGAACCGCATCGAGCTGAAGGGCATCGACTTCAAGGAGGACGGCAACATCCTGGGGC
ACAAGCTGGAGTACAACTACAACAGCCACAACGTCTATATCATGGCCGACAAGCAGAAGAACGGCATCAA
GGTGAACTTCAAGATCCGCCACAACATCGAGGACGGCAGCGTGCAGCTCGCCGACCACTACCAGCAGAAC
ACCCCCATCGGCGACGGCCCCGTGCTGCTGCCCGACAACCACTACCTGAGCACCCAGTCCGCCCTGAGCA
AAGACCCCAACGAGAAGCGCGATCACATGGTCCTGCTGGAGTTCGTGACCGCCGCCGGGATCACTCTCGG
CATGGACGAGCTGTACAAGGGCTCAGGCTCGGGCATGGTGAGCAAGGGCGAGGAGGATAACATGGCCATC
ATCAAGGAGTTCATGCGCTTCAAGGTGCACATGGAGGGCTCCGTGAACGGCCACGAGTTCGAGATCGAGG
GCGAGGGCGAGGGCCGCCCCTACGAGGGCACCCAGACCGCCAAGCTGAAGGTGACCAAGGGTGGCCCCCT
GCCCTTCGCCTGGGACATCCTGTCCCCTCAGTTCATGTACGGCTCCAAGGCCTACGTGAAGCACCCCGCC
GACATCCCCGACTACTTGAAGCTGTCCTTCCCCGAGGGCTTCAAGTGGGAGCGCGTGATGAACTTCGAGG
ACGGCGGCGTGGTGACCGTGACCCAGGACTCCTCCCTGCAGGACGGCGAGTTCATCTACAAGGTGAAGCT
GCGCGGCACCAACTTCCCCTCCGACGGCCCCGTAATGCAGAAGAAGACCATGGGCTGGGAGGCCTCCTCC
GAGCGGATGTACCCCGAGGACGGCGCCCTGAAGGGCGAGATCAAGCAGAGGCTGAAGCTGAAGGACGGCG
GCCACTACGACGCTGAGGTCAAGACCACCTACAAGGCCAAGAAGCCCGTGCAGCTGCCCGGCGCCTACAA
CGTCAACATCAAGTTGGACATCACCTCCCACAACGAGGACTACACCATCGTGGAACAGTACGAACGCGCC
GAGGGCCGCCACTCCACCGGCGGCATGGACGAGCTGTATAAGTAAACCCAGCTTTCTTGTACAAAGTGGT
GATTCGAGGCCGCGACTCTAGAATTCGATATCAAGCTTATCGATAATCAACCTCTGGATTACAAAATTTG
TGAAAGATTGACTGGTATTCTTAACTATGTTGCTCCTTTTACGCTATGTGGATACGCTGCTTTAATGCCT
TTGTATCATGCTATTGCTTCCCGTATGGCTTTCATTTTCTCCTCCTTGTATAAATCCTGGTTGCTGTCTC
TTTATGAGGAGTTGTGGCCCGTTGTCAGGCAACGTGGCGTGGTGTGCACTGTGTTTGCTGACGCAACCCC
CACTGGTTGGGGCATTGCCACCACCTGTCAGCTCCTTTCCGGGACTTTCGCTTTCCCCCTCCCTATTGCC
ACGGCGGAACTCATCGCCGCCTGCCTTGCCCGCTGCTGGACAGGGGCTCGGCTGTTGGGCACTGACAATT
CCGTGGTGTTGTCGGGGAAATCATCGTCCTTTCCTTGGCTGCTCGCCTGTGTTGCCACCTGGATTCTGCG
CGGGACGTCCTTCTGCTACGTCCCTTCGGCCCTCAATCCAGCGGACCTTCCTTCCCGCGGCCTGCTGCCG
GCTCTGCGGCCTCTTCCGCGTCTTCGCCTTCGCCCTCAGACGAGTCGGATCTCCCTTTGGGCCGCCTCCC
CGCATCGATACCGTCGACCTCGATCGAGGAATTCCAGCTGAGCGCCGGTCGCTACCATTACCAGTTGGTC
TGGTGTCAAAAATAATAATAACCGGGCAGGCCATGTCTGCCCGTATTTCGCGTAAGGAAATCCATTATGT
ACTATTTTCGAGCGGCCGCCAGCACAGTGGTCGACGATAAAATAAAAGATTTTATTTAGTCTCCAGAAAA
AGGGGGGAATGAAAGACCCCACCTGTAGGTTTGGCAAGCTAGCTTAAGTAACGCCATTTTGCAAGGCATG
GAAAAATACATAACTGAGAATAGAGAAGTTCAGATCAAGGTCAGGAACAGATGGAACAGCTGAATATGGG
CCAAACAGGATATCTGTGGTAAGCAGTTCCTGCCCCGGCTCAGGGCCAAGAACAGATGGAACAGCTGAAT
ATGGGCCAAACAGGATATCTGTGGTAAGCAGTTCCTGCCCCGGCTCAGGGCCAAGAACAGATGGTCCCCA
GATGCGGTCCAGCCCTCAGCAGTTTCTAGAGAACCATCAGATGTTTCCAGGGTGCCCCAAGGACCTGAAA
TGACCCTGTGCCTTATTTGAACTAACCAATCAGTTCGCTTCTCGCTTCTGTTCGCGCGCTTCTGCTCCCC
GAGCTCAATAAAAGAGCCCACAACCCCTCACTCGGGGCGCCAGTCCTCCGATTGACTGAGTCGCCCGGGT
ACCCGTGTATCCAATAAACCCTCTTGCAGTTGCATCCGACTTGTGGTCTCGCTGTTCCTTGGGAGGGTCT
CCTCTGAGTGATTGACTACCCGTCAGCGGGGGTCTTTCACATGCAGCATGTATCAAAATTAATTTGGTTT
TTTTTCTTAAGTATTTACATTAAATGGCCATAGTTGCATTAATGAATCGGCCAACGCGCGGGGAGAGGCG
GTTTGCGTATTGGGCGCTCTTCCGCTTCCTCGCTCACTGACTCGCTGCGCTCGGTCGTTCGGCTGCGGCG
AGCGGTATCAGCTCACTCAAAGGCGGTAATACGGTTATCCACAGAATCAGGGGATAACGCAGGAAAGAAC
ATGTGAGCAAAAGGCCAGCAAAAGGCCAGGAACCGTAAAAAGGCCGCGTTGCTGGCGTTTTTCCATAGGC
TCCGCCCCCCTGACGAGCATCACAAAAATCGACGCTCAAGTCAGAGGTGGCGAAACCCGACAGGACTATA
AAGATACCAGGCGTTTCCCCCTGGAAGCTCCCTCGTGCGCTCTCCTGTTCCGACCCTGCCGCTTACCGGA
TACCTGTCCGCCTTTCTCCCTTCGGGAAGCGTGGCGCTTTCTCATAGCTCACGCTGTAGGTATCTCAGTT
CGGTGTAGGTCGTTCGCTCCAAGCTGGGCTGTGTGCACGAACCCCCCGTTCAGCCCGACCGCTGCGCCTT
ATCCGGTAACTATCGTCTTGAGTCCAACCCGGTAAGACACGACTTATCGCCACTGGCAGCAGCCACTGGT
AACAGGATTAGCAGAGCGAGGTATGTAGGCGGTGCTACAGAGTTCTTGAAGTGGTGGCCTAACTACGGCT
ACACTAGAAGAACAGTATTTGGTATCTGCGCTCTGCTGAAGCCAGTTACCTTCGGAAAAAGAGTTGGTAG
CTCTTGATCCGGCAAACAAACCACCGCTGGTAGCGGTGGTTTTTTTGTTTGCAAGCAGCAGATTACGCGC
AGAAAAAAAGGATCTCAAGAAGATCCTTTGATCTTTTCTACGGGGTCTGACGCTCAGTGGAACGAAAACT
CACGTTAAGGGATTTTGGTCATGAGATTATCAAAAAGGATCTTCACCTAGATCCTTTTGCGGCCGCAAAT
CAATCTAAAGTATATATGAGTAAACTTGGTCTGACAGTTACCAATGCTTAATCAGTGAGGCACCTATCTC
AGCGATCTGTCTATTTCGTTCATCCATAGTTGCCTGACTCCCCGTCGTGTAGATAACTACGATACGGGAG
GGCTTACCATCTGGCCCCAGTGCTGCAATGATACCGCGAGACCCACGCTCACCGGCTCCAGATTTATCAG
CAATAAACCAGCCAGCCGGAAGGGCCGAGCGCAGAAGTGGTCCTGCAACTTTATCCGCCTCCATCCAGTC
TATTAATTGTTGCCGGGAAGCTAGAGTAAGTAGTTCGCCAGTTAATAGTTTGCGCAACGTTGTTGCCATT
GCTACAGGCATCGTGGTGTCACGCTCGTCGTTTGGTATGGCTTCATTCAGCTCCGGTTCCCAACGATCAA
GGCGAGTTACATGATCCCCCATGTTGTGCAAAAAAGCGGTTAGCTCCTTCGGTCCTCCGATCGTTGTCAG
AAGTAAGTTGGCCGCAGTGTTATCACTCATGGTTATGGCAGCACTGCATAATTCTCTTACTGTCATGCCA
TCCGTAAGATGCTTTTCTGTGACTGGTGAGTACTCAACCAAGTCATTCTGAGAATAGTGTATGCGGCGAC
CGAGTTGCTCTTGCCCGGCGTCAATACGGGATAATACCGCGCCACATAGCAGAACTTTAAAAGTGCTCAT
CATTGGAAAACGTTCTTCGGGGCGAAAACTCTCAAGGATCTTACCGCTGTTGAGATCCAGTTCGATGTAA
CCCACTCGTGCACCCAACTGATCTTCAGCATCTTTTACTTTCACCAGCGTTTCTGGGTGAGCAAAAACAG
GAAGGCAAAATGCCGCAAAAAAGGGAATAAGGGCGACACGGAAATGTTGAATACTCATACTCTTCCTTTT
TCAATGATCCGGCCATTAGCCATATTATTCATTGGTTATATAGCATAAATCAATATTGGCTATTGGCCAT
TGCATACGTTGTATCCATATCATAATATGTACATTTATATTGGCTCATGTCCAACATTACCGCCATGTTG
ACATTGATTATTGACTAGTTATTAATAGTAATCAATTACGGGGTCATTAGTTCATAGCCCATATATGGAG
TTCCGCGTTACATAACTTACGGTAAATGGCCCGCCTGGCTGACCGCCCAACGACCCCCGCCCATTGACGT
CAATAATGACGTATGTTCCCATAGTAACGCCAATAGGGACTTTCCATTGACGTCAATGGGTGGAGTATTT
ACGGTAAACTGCCCACTTGGCAGTACATCAAGTGTATCATATGCCAAGTACGCCCCCTATTGACGTCAAT
GACGGTAAATGGCCCGCCTGGCATTATGCCCAGTACATGACCTTATGGGACTTTCCTACTTGGCAGTACA
TCTACGTATTAGTCATCGCTATTACCATGGTGATGCGGTTTTGGCAGTACATCAATGGGCGTGGATAGCG
GTTTGACTCACGGGGATTTCCAAGTCTCCACCCCATTGACGTCAATGGGAGTTTGTTTTGGCACCAAAAT
CAACGGGACTTTCCAAAATGTCGTAACAACTCCGCCCCATTGACGCAAATGGGCGGTAGGCGTGTACGGT
GGGAGGTCTATATAAGCAGAGCTCAATAAAAGAGCCCACAACCCCTCACTCGGCGCGCCAGTCCTCCGAT
TGACTGAGTCGCCCGGGTACCCGTGTATCCAATAAACCCTCTTGCAGTTGCATCCGACTTGTGGTCTCGC
TGTTCCTTGGGAGGGTCTCCTCTGAGTGATTGACTACCCGTCAGCGGGGGTCTTTCATTTGGGGGCTCGT
CCGGGATCGGGAGACCCCTGCCCAGGGACCACCGACCCACCACCGGGAGGTAAGCTGGCCAGCAACTTAT
CTGTGTCTGTCCGATTGTCTAGTGTCTATGACTGATTTTATGCGCCTGCGTCGGTACTAGTTAGCTAACT
AGCTCTGTATCTGGCGGACCCGTGGTGGAACTGACGAGTTCGGAACACCCGGCCGCAACCCTGGGAGACG
TCCCAGGGACTTCGGGGGCCGTTTTTGTGGCCCGACCTGAGTCCAAAAATCCCGATCGTTTTGGACTCTT
TGGTGCACCCCCCTTAGAGGAGGGATATGTGGTTCTGGTAGGAGACGAGAACCTAAAACAGTTCCCGCCT
CCGTCTGAATTTTTGCTTTCGGTTTGGGACCGAAGCCGCGCCGCGCGTCTTGTCTGCTGCAGCATCGTTC
TGTGTTGTCTCTGTCTGACTGTGTTTCTGTATTTGTCTGAAAATATGGGCCCGGGCCAGACTGTTACCAC
TCCCTTAAGTTTGACCTTAGGTCACTGGAAAGATGTCGAGCGGATCGCTCACAACCAGTCGGTAGATGTC
AAGAAGAGACGTTGGGTTACCTTCTGCTCTGCAGAATGGCCAACCTTTAACGTCGGATGGCCGCGAGACG
GCACCTTTAACCGAGACCTCATCACCCAGGTTAAGATCAAGGTCTTTTCACCTGGCCCGCATGGACACCC
AGACCAGGTCCCCTACATCGTGACCTGGGAAGCCTTGGCTTTTGACCCCCCTCCCTGGGTCAAGCCCTTT
GTACACCCTAAGCCTCCGCCTCCTCTTCCTCCATCCGCCCCGTCTCTCCCCCTTGAACCTCCTCGTTCGA
CCCCGCCTCGATCCTCCCTTTATCCAGCCCTCACTCCTTCTCTAGGCGCCCCCATATGGCCATATGAGAT
CTTATATGGGGCACCCCCGCCCCTTGTAAACTTCCCTGACCCTGACATGACAAGAGTTACTAACAGCCCC
TCTCTCCAAGCTCACTTACAGGCTCTCTACTTAGTCCAGCACGAAGTCTGGAGACCTCTGGCGGCAGCCT
ACCAAGAACAACTGGACCGACCGGTGGTACCTCACCCTTACCGAGTCGGCGACACAGTGTGGGTCCGCCG
ACACCAGACTAAGAACCTAGAACCTCGCTGGAAAGGACCTTACACAGTCCTGCTGACCACCCCCACCGCC
CTCAAAGTAGACGGCATCGCAGCTTGGATACACGCCGCCCACGTGAAGGCTGCCGACCCCGGGGGTGGAC
CATCCTCTAGACTGCCGGATCCCAGTGTGGTGGTACGGGAATTCTGCAGGAATCTAGTTATTAATAGTAA
TCAATTACGGGGTCATTAGTTCATAGCCCATATATGGAGTTCCGCGTTACATAACTTACGGTAAATGGCC
CGCCTGGCTGACCGCCCAACGACCCCCGCCCATTGACGTCAATAATGACGTATGTTCCCATAGTAACGCC
AATAGGGACTTTCCATTGACGTCAATGGGTGGAGTATTTACGGTAAACTGCCCACTTGGCAGTACATCAA
GTGTATCATATGCCAAGTACGCCCCCTATTGACGTCAATGACGGTAAATGGCCCGCCTGGCATTATGCCC
AGTACATGACCTTATGGGACTTTCCTACTTGGCAGTACATCTACGTATTAGTCATCGCTATTACCATGGT
CGAGGTGAGCCCCACGTTCTGCTTCACTCTCCCCATCTCCCCCCCCTCCCCACCCCCAATTTTGTATTTA
TTTATTTTTTAATTATTTTGTGCAGCGATGGGG
Features (pLannotate 1.2.2; 25 found; start..end, strand, type, name):
     27..48      +  promoter       chicken β-actin promoter (fragment): No description available
    175..1191    +  intron         chimeric intron: chimera between introns from chicken β-actin and rabbit β-globin
   1252..1270    +  misc_feature   MCS (fragment): multiple cloning site
   1279..1303    +  protein_bind   attB1: mutant version of attB; recombination site for the Gateway® BP reaction BP Clonase™
   1310..1384    +  CDS            COX8 presequence: mitochondrial presequence of human cytochrome c oxidase subunit VIII (Rizutto et al., 1989)
   1406..2119    +  CDS            EGFP: EGFP is a basic (constitutively fluorescent) green fluorescent protein published in 1996, derived from Aequorea victoria. It is reported to be a rapidly-maturing weak dimer with moderate acid sensitivity.
   2135..2842    +  CDS            mCherry: mCherry is a basic (constitutively fluorescent) red fluorescent protein published in 2004, derived from Discosoma sp.. It is reported to be a very rapidly-maturing monomer with low acid sensitivity.
   2846..2870    -  protein_bind   attB2: mutant version of attB; recombination site for the Gateway® BP reaction BP Clonase™
   2891..2915    +  misc_feature   MCS (fragment): pBluescript multiple cloning site
   2915..3503    +  misc_feature   WPRE: woodchuck hepatitis virus posttranscriptional regulatory element
   3504..3523    +  misc_feature   MCS (fragment): pBluescript multiple cloning site
   3718..3839    +  LTR            3' LTR (ΔU3) (fragment): self-inactivating 3' long terminal repeat (LTR) from Moloney murine leukemia virus
   3840..4309    +  LTR            LTR: long terminal repeat from Moloney murine leukemia virus
   4375..4427    -  CDS            lacI (fragment): lac repressor; lacI; The lac repressor binds to the lac operator to inhibit transcription in E. coli. This inhibition can be relieved by adding lactose or isopropyl-β-D-thiogalactopyranoside (IPTG).
   4610..5198    -  rep_origin     ori: high-copy-number ColE1/pMB1/pBR322/pUC origin of replication
   5358..6218    -  CDS            AmpR: β-lactamase; bla; confers resistance to ampicillin, carbenicillin, and related antibiotics
   6219..6235    -  promoter       AmpR promoter (fragment): bla
   6370..6749    +  enhancer       CMV enhancer: human cytomegalovirus immediate early enhancer
   6750..6953    +  promoter       CMV promoter: human cytomegalovirus (CMV) immediate early promoter
   6949..7129    +  LTR            3' LTR (ΔU3) (fragment): self-inactivating 3' long terminal repeat (LTR) from Moloney murine leukemia virus
   7192..7549    +  misc_feature   MMLV Ψ: packaging signal of Moloney murine leukemia virus (MMLV)
   7614..8030    +  CDS            gag (truncated): truncated Moloney murine leukemia virus (MMLV) gag gene lacking the start codon
   8040..8414    +  misc_feature   pol region: Moloney murine leukemia virus (MMLV) pol region containing the splice acceptor site
   8515..8818    +  enhancer       CMV enhancer: human cytomegalovirus immediate early enhancer
   8820..8923    +  promoter       chicken β-actin promoter (fragment): contains a 21-bp deletion relative to the standard chicken β-actin promoter
