[The description below was written by a language model from this plasmid's Addgene catalogue record and pLannotate feature annotations shown in this document.]
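Description:
pCLBW cox8 EGFP mCherry is a Moloney murine leukemia virus-based retroviral vector for mammalian expression, built as a fluorescent mitophagy reporter. It is propagated in E. coli through a high-copy ColE1/pUC-type origin with ampicillin selection from the β-lactamase gene. The feature table shows no mammalian drug-selection marker.

In the viral portion, a CMV enhancer/promoter is fused to the R-U5 part of the 5′ LTR. This hybrid drives transcription of the genomic RNA in packaging cells. It is followed by the MMLV Ψ packaging signal, a truncated gag lacking its start codon, and a pol fragment carrying the splice acceptor. The 3′ end is annotated with an MMLV LTR and an adjacent ΔU3 fragment.

The catalogue lists the promoter as CMV. The annotation, however, places a CMV enhancer, a chicken β-actin promoter and a chimeric β-actin/β-globin intron directly upstream of the reporter, spanning the circular junction of the sequence. This is a CAG-type internal promoter, so the CMV entry may refer to its enhancer or to the 5′ LTR hybrid.

The payload sits between attB1 and attB2 Gateway recombination scars. It encodes the human COX8 mitochondrial presequence followed by EGFP and mCherry as a tandem fusion, with a WPRE downstream to enhance transcript expression.

The presequence targets the fusion to mitochondria, where both fluorophores emit. EGFP is moderately acid-sensitive and mCherry is acid-resistant. Mitochondria delivered to acidic lysosomes by autophagy therefore lose green signal but stay red, which marks mitophagy events as red-only puncta. The associated work applied this reporter to studying autophagic elimination of paternal mitochondria in mouse embryos.
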