Addgene plasmid #78520: pCLBW cox8 EGFP mCherry
Purpose: Fluorescent mitophagy reporter
Depositing lab: David Chan. Depositing organization: California Institute of Technology. Publication: Elimination of paternal mitochondria in mouse embryos occurs through autophagic degradation dependent on PARKIN and MUL1. Rojansky R, Cha MY, Chan DC. Elife. 2016 Nov 17;5. pii: e17896. doi: 10.7554/eLife.17896. PubMed 27852436.
Backbone
  Vector backbone: pCLBW
  Vector type: Mammalian Expression, Retroviral
Growth in bacteria
  Bacterial resistance: Ampicillin, 100 μg/mL
  Growth temperature: 37°C
  Growth strain: NEB Stable
  Copy number: Unknown
Gene/Insert
  Gene/Insert name: none
  Insert size (bp): 1492
  Promoter: CMV
  Tag / fusion protein: cox8 EGFP mCherry (C terminal on backbone)
  Cloning method: Restriction Enzyme; 5′ cloning site XmaI (unknown if destroyed); 3′ cloning site XcmI (unknown if destroyed)
  Sequencing primers: 5′ CMV
Terms and licenses: Academic/Nonprofit Terms; Industry Terms: Not Available to Industry
How to cite: pCLBW cox8 EGFP mCherry was a gift from David Chan (Addgene plasmid # 78520 ; http://n2t.net/addgene:78520 ; RRID:Addgene_78520)
