>Addgene plasmid #78520 | pCLBW cox8 EGFP mCherry | depositor partial sequence | sequence record 146463 | CMV primer, includes cox8 MTS, EGFP, and mCherry
NNNNNNNCTCNGNGCACGTGCTGGTTATTGTGCTGTCTCATCATTTTGGCAAAGAATTGATTTGATACCG
CGGGCCCGGGATCCCTCGAATCACAAGTTTGTACAAAAAAGCAGGCTGACACCATGTCCGTCCTGACGCC
GCTGCTGCTGCGGGGCTTGACAGGCTCGGCCCGGCGGCTCCCAGTGCCGCGCGCCAAGATCCATTCGTTG
GGGGATCCGGTGAGCAAGGGCGAGGAGCTGTTCACCGGGGTGGTGCCCATCCTGGTCGAGCTGGACGGCG
ACGTAAACGGCCACAAGTTCAGCGTGTCCGGCGAGGGCGAGGGCGATGCCACCTACGGCAAGCTGACCCT
GAAGTTCATCTGCACCACCGGCAAGCTGCCCGTGCCCTGGCCCACCCTCGTGACCACCCTGACCTACGGC
GTGCAGTGCTTCAGCCGCTACCCCGACCACATGAAGCAGCACGACTTCTTCAAGTCCGCCATGCCCGAAG
GCTACGTCCAGGAGCGCACCATCTTCTTCAAGGACGACGGCAACTACAAGACCCGCGCCGAGGTGAAGTT
CGAGGGCGACACCCTGGTGAACCGCATCGAGCTGAAGGGCATCGACTTCAAGGAGGACGGCAACATCCTG
GGGCACAAGCTGGAGTACAACTACAACAGCCACAACGTCTATATCATGGCCGACAAGCAGAAGAACGGCA
TCAAGGTGAACTTCAAGATCCGCCACAACATCGAGGACGGCAGCGTGCAGCTCGCCGACCACTACCAGCA
GAACACCCCCATCGGCGACGGCCCCGTGCTGCTGCCCGACAACCACTACCTGAGCACCCAGTCCGCCCTG
AGCAAAGACCCCAACGAGAAGCGCGATCACATGGTCCTGCTGGAGTTCGTGACCGCCGCCGGGATCACTC
TCGGCATGGACGAGCTGTACAAGGGCTCAGGCTCGGGCATGGTGAGCAAGGGCGAGGAGGATAACATGGC
CATCATCAAGGAGTTCATGCGCTTCAAGGTGCACATGGAGGGCTCCGTGAACGGCCACGAGTTCGAGATC
GAGGGCGAGGGCGAGGGCCGCCCCTACGAGGGCACCCAGACCGCCAAGCTGAAGGTGACCAAGGGTGGCC
CCCTGCCCTTCGCCTGGGACATCCTGTCCCCTCAGTTCATGTACGGCTCCAAGGCCTACGTGAAGCACCC
CGCCGACATCCCCGACTACTTGAAGCTGTCCTTCCCCGAGGGCTTCAAGTGGGAGCGCGTGATGAACTTC
GAGGACGGCGGCGTGGTGACCGTGACCCAGGACTCCTCCCTGCAGGACGGCGAGTTCATCTACAAGGTGA
AGCTGCGCGGCACCAACTTCCCCTCCGACGGCCCCGTAATGCAGAAGAAGACCATGGGCTGGGAGGCCTC
CTCCGAGCGGATGTACCCCGAGGACGGCGCCCTGAAGGGCGAGATCAAGCAGAGGCTGAAGCTGAAGGAC
GGCGGCCACTACGACGCTGAGGTCAAGACCACCTACAAGGCCAAGAAGCCCGTGCAGCTGCCCGGCGCCT
ACAACGTCAACATCAAGTTGGACATCACCTCCCACAACGAGGACTACACCATCGTGGAACAGTACGAACG
CGCCGAGGGCCGCCACTCCACCGGCGGCATGGACGAGCTGTATAAGTAAACCCAGCTTTCTTGTACAAAG
TGGTGATTCGAGGCCGCGACTCTAGAATTCGATATCAAGCTTATCGATAATCAACCTCTGGATTACAAAA
TTTGNGAAAGANGACTGGTATNNANNNNNNNN
