>Addgene plasmid #78520 | pCLBW cox8 EGFP mCherry | addgene partial sequence | sequence record 150327 | pLEXmLIC-Fwd 5'-TAGAGCCTCTGCTAACCATGTTCATGCC-3'
TTTGGCAAAGAATTGATTTGATACCGCGGGCCCGGGATCCCTCGAATCACAAGTTTGTACAAAAAAGCAG
GCTGACACCATGTCCGTCCTGACGCCGCTGCTGCTGCGGGGCTTGACAGGCTCGGCCCGGCGGCTCCCAG
TGCCGCGCGCCAAGATCCATTCGTTGGGGGATCCGGTGAGCAAGGGCGAGGAGCTGTTCACCGGGGTGGT
GCCCATCCTGGTCGAGCTGGACGGCGACGTAAACGGCCACAAGTTCAGCGTGTCCGGCGAGGGCGAGGGC
GATGCCACCTACGGCAAGCTGACCCTGAAGTTCATCTGCACCACCGGCAAGCTGCCCGTGCCCTGGCCCA
CCCTCGTGACCACCCTGACCTACGGCGTGCAGTGCTTCAGCCGCTACCCCGACCACATGAAGCAGCACGA
CTTCTTCAAGTCCGCCATGCCCGAAGGCTACGTCCAGGAGCGCACCATCTTCTTCAAGGACGACGGCAAC
TACAAGACCCGCGCCGAGGTGAAGTTCGAGGGCGACACCCTGGTGAACCGCATCGAGCTGAAGGGCATCG
ACTTCAAGGAGGACGGCAACATCCTGGGGCACAAGCTGGAGTACAACTACAACAGCCACAACGTCTATAT
CATGGCCGACAAGCAGAAGAACGGCATCAAGGTGAACTTCAAGATCCGCCACAACATCGAGGACGGCAGC
GTGCAGCTCGCCGACCACTACCAGCAGAACACCCCCATCGGCGACGGCCCCGTGCTGCTGCCCGACAACC
ACTACCTGAGCACCCAGTCCGCCCTGAGCAAAGACCCCAACGAGAAGCGCGATCACATGGTCCTGCTGGA
GTTCGTGACCGCCGCCGGGATCACTCTCGGCATGGACGAGCTGTACAA
