>Addgene plasmid #78520 | pCLBW cox8 EGFP mCherry | addgene partial sequence | sequence record 150330 | Futet-R 5'-CAAAGGCATTAAAGCAGCGT-3'
GTAAAAGGAGCAACATAGTTAAGAATACCAGTCAATCTTTCACAAATTTTGTAATCCAGAGGTTGATTAT
CGATAAGCTTGATATCGAATTCTAGAGTCGCGGCCTCGAATCACCACTTTGTACAAGAAAGCTGGGTTTA
CTTATACAGCTCGTCCATGCCGCCGGTGGAGTGGCGGCCCTCGGCGCGTTCGTACTGTTCCACGATGGTG
TAGTCCTCGTTGTGGGAGGTGATGTCCAACTTGATGTTGACGTTGTAGGCGCCGGGCAGCTGCACGGGCT
TCTTGGCCTTGTAGGTGGTCTTGACCTCAGCGTCGTAGTGGCCGCCGTCCTTCAGCTTCAGCCTCTGCTT
GATCTCGCCCTTCAGGGCGCCGTCCTCGGGGTACATCCGCTCGGAGGAGGCCTCCCAGCCCATGGTCTTC
TTCTGCATTACGGGGCCGTCGGAGGGGAAGTTGGTGCCGCGCAGCTTCACCTTGTAGATGAACTCGCCGT
CCTGCAGGGAGGAGTCCTGGGTCACGGTCACCACGCCGCCGTCCTCGAAGTTCATCACGCGCTCCCACTT
GAAGCCCTCGGGGAAGGACAGCTTCAAGTAGTCGGGGATGTCGGCGGGGTGCTTCACGTAGGCCTTGGAG
CCGTACATGAACTGAGGGGACAGGATGTCCCAGGCGAAGGGCAGGGGGCCACCCTTGGTCACCTTCAGCT
TGGCGGTCTGGGTGCCCTCGTAGGGGCGGCCCTCGCCCTCGCCCTCGATCTCGAACTCGTGGCCGTTCAC
GGAGCCCTCCATGTGCACCTTGAAGCGCATGAACTCCTTGATGATGGCCATGTTATCCTCCTCGCCCTTG
CTCACCATGCCCGAGCCTGAGCCCTTGTACAGCTCGTCCATGCCGAGAGTGATCCCGGCGGCGGTCACGA
ACTCCAGCAGGACCATGTGATCGCGCTTCTCGTTGGGG
